Addgene plasmid #24580: pIRES2-eGFP-Ofd1-Myc-S75F
Depositing lab: Jeremy Reiter. Depositing organization: University of California, San Francisco (UCSF). Publication: Ofd1, a human disease gene, regulates the length and distal structure of centrioles. Singla V, Romaguera-Ros M, Garcia-Verdugo JM, Reiter JF. Dev Cell. 2010 Mar 16. 18(3):410-24. 10.1016/j.devcel.2009.12.022 PubMed 20230748.
Backbone
  Vector backbone: pIRES2-eGFP
  Backbone manufacturer: Clontech
  Backbone size w/o insert (bp): 5578
  Vector type: Mammalian Expression
  Selectable markers: Neomycin (select with G418)
Growth in bacteria
  Bacterial resistance: Kanamycin, 50 μg/mL
  Growth temperature: 37°C
  Growth strain: DH5alpha
  Copy number: High Copy
Gene/Insert
  Gene/Insert name: Ofd1
  Species: M. musculus (mouse)
  Insert size (bp): 3087
  Mutation: serine 75 changed to phenylalanine (codon TCT changed to TTT)
  GenBank ID: NM_177429
  Entrez Gene: Ofd1 (a.k.a. ORF2, Cxorf5, DXGgc7e)
  Tag / fusion protein: Myc (C terminal on insert); eGFP (C terminal on backbone)
  Cloning method: Restriction Enzyme; 5′ cloning site EcoRI (destroyed during cloning); 3′ cloning site BamHI (not destroyed)
  Sequencing primers: 5′ ccctaggtccccagagaca
Terms and licenses: Academic/Nonprofit Terms; Industry Terms: Not Available to Industry
Depositor comments: Mutation reported in: OFD1, the gene mutated in oral-facial-digital syndrome type 1, is expressed in the metanephros and in human embryonic renal mesenchymal cells. Romio L, Wright V, Price K, Winyard PJ, Donnai D, Porteous ME, Franco B, Giorgio G, Malcolm S, Woolf AS, Feather SA. J Am Soc Nephrol. 2003 Mar;14(3):680-9.PMID: 12595504
How to cite: pIRES2-eGFP-Ofd1-Myc-S75F was a gift from Jeremy Reiter (Addgene plasmid # 24580 ; http://n2t.net/addgene:24580 ; RRID:Addgene_24580)
