[The description below was written by a language model from this plasmid's Addgene catalogue record and pLannotate feature annotations shown in this document.]
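Description:
pIRES2-eGFP-Ofd1-Myc-S75F is a mammalian expression plasmid built on the Clontech pIRES2-eGFP backbone. It carries the mouse Ofd1 coding sequence with a disease-associated point mutation, serine 75 to phenylalanine. The plasmid totals 8,665 nt and is maintained in E. coli at high copy through a ColE1/pUC-type origin; an f1 phage origin is also present. A single NeoR/KanR (aph(3')-II) gene serves both hosts. A bacterial bla-type promoter drives it for kanamycin selection in bacteria, and the SV40 enhancer/early promoter, with an HSV TK polyadenylation signal, drives it for G418 selection in mammalian cells. The annotated ble, large T antigen and bGH poly(A) fragments are short partial matches rather than functional parts.

The payload is a bicistronic cassette driven by the human CMV immediate-early enhancer and promoter. The Ofd1 open reading frame was cloned into the multiple cloning site between EcoRI (destroyed during cloning) and BamHI, and it is fused at its C terminus to a Myc epitope tag. Downstream lie the EMCV internal ribosome entry site and EGFP, and the transcript ends at the SV40 poly(A) signal. The catalogue lists eGFP as a tag, but the IRES arrangement means EGFP is translated separately from the same mRNA rather than fused to Ofd1. Green fluorescence therefore marks transfected cells without altering the Ofd1 protein, which can be detected through its Myc tag.

Ofd1 is a centriolar protein that controls centriole length and distal structure and is needed for cilium formation. The depositor notes that this mutation was reported in oral-facial-digital syndrome type 1. The construct is suited to expressing the mutant in cultured mammalian cells to examine how this substitution affects Ofd1 localisation and function.
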