Features (pLannotate 1.2.2; 17 found; start..end, strand, type, name):
     61..364     +  enhancer       CMV enhancer: human cytomegalovirus immediate early enhancer
    365..568     +  promoter       CMV promoter: human cytomegalovirus (CMV) immediate early promoter
    591..633     +  misc_feature   MCS (fragment): multiple cloning site
    892..3942    +  CDS            Ofd1: OFD1_MOUSE - Experimental evidence at protein level: Swiss-Prot protein existence level 1. Component of the centrioles controlling mother and daughter centrioles length. Recruits to the centriole IFT88 and centriole distal appendage-specific proteins including CEP164. Involved in the biogenesis of the cilium, a centriole-associated function. The cilium is a cell surface projection found in many vertebrate cells required to transduce signals important for development and tissue homeostasis. Plays an important role in development by regulating Wnt signaling and the specification of the left-righ
   3943..3972    +  CDS            Myc: Myc (human c-Myc proto-oncogene) epitope tag
   4135..4597    +  misc_feature   IRES: internal ribosome entry site (IRES) of the encephalomyocarditis virus (EMCV)
   4611..5330    +  CDS            EGFP: the original enhanced GFP (Yang et al., 1996) mammalian codon-optimized
   5347..5430    +  CDS            large T antigen (fragment): large T antigen from SV40 (simian virus 40)
   5453..5574    +  polyA_signal   SV40 poly(A) signal: SV40 polyadenylation signal
   5608..6036    -  rep_origin     f1 ori (sequence partly withheld): f1 bacteriophage origin of replication; arrow indicates direction of (+) strand synthesis
   6063..6167    +  promoter       AmpR promoter: bla
   6169..6526    +  promoter       SV40 promoter: SV40 enhancer and early promoter
   6561..7355    +  CDS            NeoR/KanR: aminoglycoside phosphotransferase from Tn5; aph(3')-II (or nptII); confers resistance to neomycin, kanamycin, and G418 (Geneticin®)
   7376..7528    +  CDS            ble (fragment): BLE_KLEPN - Experimental evidence at protein level: Swiss-Prot protein existence level 1. Binding protein with a strong affinity to the bleomycin family of antibiotics. Binds to CL990; an antimitotic-antibiotic compound. From Klebsiella pneumoniae.
   7587..7634    +  polyA_signal   HSV TK poly(A) signal: herpes simplex virus thymidine kinase polyadenylation signal (Cole and Stacy, 1985)
   7725..7741    -  polyA_signal   bGH poly(A) signal (fragment): bovine growth hormone polyadenylation signal
   7963..8551    +  rep_origin     ori: high-copy-number ColE1/pMB1/pBR322/pUC origin of replication
>Addgene plasmid #24580 | pIRES2-eGFP-Ofd1-Myc-S75F | depositor full sequence | sequence record 11455 | Author sequence
TAGTTATTAATAGTAATCAATTACGGGGTCATTAGTTCATAGCCCATATATGGAGTTCCGCGTTACATAA
CTTACGGTAAATGGCCCGCCTGGCTGACCGCCCAACGACCCCCGCCCATTGACGTCAATAATGACGTATG
TTCCCATAGTAACGCCAATAGGGACTTTCCATTGACGTCAATGGGTGGAGTATTTACGGTAAACTGCCCA
CTTGGCAGTACATCAAGTGTATCATATGCCAAGTACGCCCCCTATTGACGTCAATGACGGTAAATGGCCC
GCCTGGCATTATGCCCAGTACATGACCTTATGGGACTTTCCTACTTGGCAGTACATCTACGTATTAGTCA
TCGCTATTACCATGGTGATGCGGTTTTGGCAGTACATCAATGGGCGTGGATAGCGGTTTGACTCACGGGG
ATTTCCAAGTCTCCACCCCATTGACGTCAATGGGAGTTTGTTTTGGCACCAAAATCAACGGGACTTTCCA
AAATGTCGTAACAACTCCGCCCCATTGACGCAAATGGGCGGTAGGCGTGTACGGTGGGAGGTCTATATAA
GCAGAGCTGGTTTAGTGAACCGTCAGATCCGCTAGCGCTACCGGACTCAGATCTCGAGCTCAAGCTTCGA
ATTATCTGCAGAATTCGCCCTTTCCGTCTTTATTCCGTCCAGAGTCCCTCCTGGCTCGCGGACCCGCCCA
CCCTTCCCATACCGTGGGAGGAAGCGCGGCTGCTTGACGAGTTAGGGGCTGAATGTTTAGCTCTCTTGCT
CCCCTAGGTCCCCAGAGACAAGCTGGATTCCGAGGTCAAGGGCTCCCTCTCCTCCTGCGCCCCGGCCCGG
GCCGAGGAGTCCGACCGTGGAGGGGCGAGCTCGGGAGGAAAGCAGATGAGGATGGCTCAGTCCAACATGC
CCCACAAGTCTGATGTGTTGAGTCAAGATGAACTGCGCAAAAAGCTATACCAGACGTTTAAGGATCGGGG
TGTACTGGACACACTTCAGACCCAACTCCGAAACCAGCTAATTCATGAATTGATGCATCCTGTATTGAGT
GGAGAAGTGAAGCCGCCATCCATTTCAGTGGAAGGGAGTGCCCTCCTAATAGGGGCTTTTAACTCGCTGG
TGGCAGACCACTTACAAAGATGTGGCTATGAATATTCACTCTCTGTTTTCTTTCCAGAAAGTGGTTTGGC
AAAAGAAAAGATATTTACTATGCAGGATCTACTACAACTCATTCGGATTAACCCCTCATCCAGTCTCTAT
AAATCATTGATTTCAGGATTTGATAAAGAAAATAAAAAAGGTTTTCTTATGAGTTTCTTAAAGGAGTTGG
CAGAATATTATCAAGCTAAAGAGAGCTGTGATGCGGAAACTCAGACAAGCACCACATTTCCCAGCCAAGT
GTCCCTAGCCGAGAAGTTTCAGCTTATTGACGCTCAATTTGCAGATGGTTTTCCTCACCGTTCCAAGCTA
GAATCTTTAGAGACAAAGTTAAACGAGTATAAGAAAGAAGTACAACACCAGCTTCAGGTAGAAATGTGTC
ATAAGCTGAAGTATTTTAGAGAAGCTGAAATAACAAAAGTTAAGATGGAAGAGAGAAGAAAGTATGAAAA
GGAATTGGCTGAGTTCCAGAATGAATTTGAAAGAACTTGTCAAGCAAAAAATGAAGCCCTCATTTCTCAG
GAGAAGAATTCTCTGGAAAGAATTAAAAAACACCGAGAGATGGAATCAAAAGAAATTTATGCTCAAAGAC
AGCTTCTACTAAATGATATAGCTTTGCTTAGAGGTAGAGAAGCAGAGCTGAAGGAGCGAATCGAAACTTT
TGAATTGACCCAGAAGCTCCAAGAAGAAAAAATTAAAAGTGAGGCTGAGGCACTTGAGAGACGGGAACAG
AATCTGAAGAATATTGAAGACACCTATGATCAGAAACTCAAAACTGAACTGCTAAAGTACCAACTGGAGC
TAAAGGATGACTACATCACTAGGACAAATAAACTCCTGGAAGAGGAAAGGAAGAATAAAGAAAAAACTAT
TCATTTGCAAGAGGAGCTCACAGTTATTAATTCAAAAAAGGAAGAACTCAGTAAATCTGTTAAGCATATG
AAAGAAGTTGAGCTGGAACTGGAGTCTGTGAAAGCTCAGTTTTTAGCAATATCAAAACAAAACCACTTGC
TGAATGAAAAGGTGAGAGAGATGAGTGATTACTCACAACTGAAAGAAGAGAAAGTGGAGCTTCAGGCACA
AAATAAACTACTTAAACTGCAACTGGAAGAGACTAGGAATGAAAACTTACGACTCCTAGACCGCATAACT
CAGCCACCTCCTGAGCTTGTGATTTTTCAGAAGGAATTACAGAAAACAGAAAAGGCTATGGAACTGGAGC
ACAAGGACTTTGAAACTCATAGGCAGGCTCTTGAGAAACAGCTGCAGAGTGAAATTGAAAATTCTGCACA
GCTAAGGACCCAGATAGCAGAATATGATGCTTCTGTCAAAAGGTTAACTGTTCAGGTGGCTGAGTTAAAG
TCACAACTAAAACAAACTCAGATAGCCCTAGAGAATGAAGTGTACCGAAATCCAAAACACTCTCTGATTC
ATTCCCTGAGTGGCCTCCTATTGAGCGGCAAGATGGCACCCCACAGTGAAGATAAAAGTGGGGATTTCTT
GAATGTACCCCTTGAACAGAACAAGGTTATAGCGGGTGCAGTTATGTCAAGGGTCCCACCTTATGTAAAT
ACAGCAACAGAAGCTAGTTCCCCAGAGTCTGACTTTGAGTTTATAGCCAGTAGTACTAAAGCCAAAGTAA
GAGAGCTAGAGCAAGAGGCTGAACGCTTGGAAAAGGCATTCAGAACTTACTATCAAAGAGCTACTCAGAA
TCCTTCTACGAGCCCTCAGCCGGCAAAGAGTCCTCCATCTGTAAACTCGGTGGCAGCTCTCAGAAGCATA
GCTTCCAGTTCCATGGACAGACCTGTTTCTGCAGAGGACAGAGTTGTCTCGGAACAGCCTCTTGGGGACA
TGCTGAAGGAAGAAATGAGTGATATGTCCAAAGCATTCATGGGCAGTGTGGTTTCACGGCCACGCAGGAC
CTCTTCCTCCACACGCCTCTCCTCTACACCCCATCCAAAATCGAGAAGAAGTCTTGATAATGAAATGTAT
CTGGAAGGTCTCGGGAGATTACACATGACTTCCTCCAGCCCTCTTCTTGACAGAGTTTCTGCATCACCTG
CTGCTTCCCCTAGTCCTTGTCCTGAGAGAACAGCCCAGGCGTCACCTGTTCCATCTAGGCACAGCTTCTC
TGGTCTTCCAGAGCAAAATGCCTGTTTATATCAGAGACAAACTGAAACGCAAGATAAAAGTGAGCTTTCA
AATGTGGACAAGCAATCTTTGAAAGATGAGAAATTTGAACCACCTTTCAGATGGAACAAGACAGAACAGT
TTGAAGCAGAAGGACTCCACCCTGCTGGTGACATGCCTGGAATAGATTTTGCTGTGGCTACTCAGTCTTC
AAGACTCATTTCATACGACTACCCAAGTGCTGTTCAGAGCCAAACTGGAGAACAAGACGAACAGGAGCTA
TGGGAGCTTCACATGAAAGAACGCAGGCAGAGAGAAGAACAAAGGCATAATGAACGGCAAGAAGCTTTAG
AGAGGGAAAGAAGAGAGCTGGGAAAACTAGAGCAGGAGCGGAGGATGATTGAAGAGTCACTGAAGATGGA
GATGGAAGAAGAATTAGAAAAGAGTGTTCAAGACCAGAAAGACAAATCAGCTCATTGTGAAAATACTTTA
GAAAAATACATGAAAATTATCCAGCAGAGACAGGAAGAATCAAATGCAGATAAGAGCTCCAAAAAATCGG
GCAAAGAATGCTCACTAGTGGACATGATGATGCCTAGTGACAAGGATGAAAGTTCTCCAGGATTTTCTCA
TGAAGAACCAGATGACATGTGGGAGCAAAAGCTCATTTCTGAAGAGGACTTGTAAAAGGGCGAATTCCAG
CACACTGGCGGCCGTTACTAGTGGATCCATCCGCCCCTCTCCCTCCCCCCCCCCTAACGTTACTGGCCGA
AGCCGCTTGGAATAAGGCCGGTGTGCGTTTGTCTATATGTTATTTTCCACCATATTGCCGTCTTTTGGCA
ATGTGAGGGCCCGGAAACCTGGCCCTGTCTTCTTGACGAGCATTCCTAGGGGTCTTTCCCCTCTCGCCAA
AGGAATGCAAGGTCTGTTGAATGTCGTGAAGGAAGCAGTTCCTCTGGAAGCTTCTTGAAGACAAACAACG
TCTGTAGCGACCCTTTGCAGGCAGCGGAACCCCCCACCTGGCGACAGGTGCCTCTGCGGCCAAAAGCCAC
GTGTATAAGATACACCTGCAAAGGCGGCACAACCCCAGTGCCACGTTGTGAGTTGGATAGTTGTGGAAAG
AGTCAAATGGCTCTCCTCAAGCGTATTCAACAAGGGGCTGAAGGATGCCCAGAAGGTACCCCATTGTATG
GGATCTGATCTGGGGCCTCGGTGCACATGCTTTACATGTGTTTAGTCGAGGTTAAAAAAACGTCTAGGCC
CCCCGAACCACGGGGACGTGGTTTTCCTTTGAAAAACACGATGATAATATGGCCACAACCATGGTGAGCA
AGGGCGAGGAGCTGTTCACCGGGGTGGTGCCCATCCTGGTCGAGCTGGACGGCGACGTAAACGGCCACAA
GTTCAGCGTGTCCGGCGAGGGCGAGGGCGATGCCACCTACGGCAAGCTGACCCTGAAGTTCATCTGCACC
ACCGGCAAGCTGCCCGTGCCCTGGCCCACCCTCGTGACCACCCTGACCTACGGCGTGCAGTGCTTCAGCC
GCTACCCCGACCACATGAAGCAGCACGACTTCTTCAAGTCCGCCATGCCCGAAGGCTACGTCCAGGAGCG
CACCATCTTCTTCAAGGACGACGGCAACTACAAGACCCGCGCCGAGGTGAAGTTCGAGGGCGACACCCTG
GTGAACCGCATCGAGCTGAAGGGCATCGACTTCAAGGAGGACGGCAACATCCTGGGGCACAAGCTGGAGT
ACAACTACAACAGCCACAACGTCTATATCATGGCCGACAAGCAGAAGAACGGCATCAAGGTGAACTTCAA
GATCCGCCACAACATCGAGGACGGCAGCGTGCAGCTCGCCGACCACTACCAGCAGAACACCCCCATCGGC
GACGGCCCCGTGCTGCTGCCCGACAACCACTACCTGAGCACCCAGTCCGCCCTGAGCAAAGACCCCAACG
AGAAGCGCGATCACATGGTCCTGCTGGAGTTCGTGACCGCCGCCGGGATCACTCTCGGCATGGACGAGCT
GTACAAGTAAAGCGGCCGCGACTCTAGATCATAATCAGCCATACCACATTTGTAGAGGTTTTACTTGCTT
TAAAAAACCTCCCACACCTCCCCCTGAACCTGAAACATAAAATGAATGCAATTGTTGTTGTTAACTTGTT
TATTGCAGCTTATAATGGTTACAAATAAAGCAATAGCATCACAAATTTCACAAATAAAGCATTTTTTTCA
CTGCATTCTAGTTGTGGTTTGTCCAAACTCATCAATGTATCTTAAGGCGTAAATTGTAAGCGTTAATATT
TTGTTAAAATTCGCGTTAAATTTTTGTTAAATCAGCTCATTTTTTAACCAATAGGCCGAAATCGGCAAAA
TCCCTTATAAATCAAAAGAATAGACCGAGATAGGGT
[37 nt withheld, positions 5707-5743]
AAAGAACGTGGACTCCAACGTCAAAGG
[49 nt withheld, positions 5771-5819]
T
[91 nt withheld, positions 5821-5911]
G
[124 nt withheld, positions 5913-6036]
CAGGTGGCACTTTTCGGGGAAATGTGCGCGGAACCCCTATTTGTTTATTTTTCTAAATACATTCAAATAT
GTATCCGCTCATGAGACAATAACCCTGATAAATGCTTCAATAATATTGAAAAAGGAAGAGTCCTGAGGCG
GAAAGAACCAGCTGTGGAATGTGTGTCAGTTAGGGTGTGGAAAGTCCCCAGGCTCCCCAGCAGGCAGAAG
TATGCAAAGCATGCATCTCAATTAGTCAGCAACCAGGTGTGGAAAGTCCCCAGGCTCCCCAGCAGGCAGA
AGTATGCAAAGCATGCATCTCAATTAGTCAGCAACCATAGTCCCGCCCCTAACTCCGCCCATCCCGCCCC
TAACTCCGCCCAGTTCCGCCCATTCTCCGCCCCATGGCTGACTAATTTTTTTTATTTATGCAGAGGCCGA
GGCCGCCTCGGCCTCTGAGCTATTCCAGAAGTAGTGAGGAGGCTTTTTTGGAGGCCTAGGCTTTTGCAAA
GATCGATCAAGAGACAGGATGAGGATCGTTTCGCATGATTGAACAAGATGGATTGCACGCAGGTTCTCCG
GCCGCTTGGGTGGAGAGGCTATTCGGCTATGACTGGGCACAACAGACAATCGGCTGCTCTGATGCCGCCG
TGTTCCGGCTGTCAGCGCAGGGGCGCCCGGTTCTTTTTGTCAAGACCGACCTGTCCGGTGCCCTGAATGA
ACTGCAAGACGAGGCAGCGCGGCTATCGTGGCTGGCCACGACGGGCGTTCCTTGCGCAGCTGTGCTCGAC
GTTGTCACTGAAGCGGGAAGGGACTGGCTGCTATTGGGCGAAGTGCCGGGGCAGGATCTCCTGTCATCTC
ACCTTGCTCCTGCCGAGAAAGTATCCATCATGGCTGATGCAATGCGGCGGCTGCATACGCTTGATCCGGC
TACCTGCCCATTCGACCACCAAGCGAAACATCGCATCGAGCGAGCACGTACTCGGATGGAAGCCGGTCTT
GTCGATCAGGATGATCTGGACGAAGAGCATCAGGGGCTCGCGCCAGCCGAACTGTTCGCCAGGCTCAAGG
CGAGCATGCCCGACGGCGAGGATCTCGTCGTGACCCATGGCGATGCCTGCTTGCCGAATATCATGGTGGA
AAATGGCCGCTTTTCTGGATTCATCGACTGTGGCCGGCTGGGTGTGGCGGACCGCTATCAGGACATAGCG
TTGGCTACCCGTGATATTGCTGAAGAGCTTGGCGGCGAATGGGCTGACCGCTTCCTCGTGCTTTACGGTA
TCGCCGCTCCCGATTCGCAGCGCATCGCCTTCTATCGCCTTCTTGACGAGTTCTTCTGAGCGGGACTCTG
GGGTTCGAAATGACCGACCAAGCGACGCCCAACCTGCCATCACGAGATTTCGATTCCACCGCCGCCTTCT
ATGAAAGGTTGGGCTTCGGAATCGTTTTCCGGGACGCCGGCTGGATGATCCTCCAGCGCGGGGATCTCAT
GCTGGAGTTCTTCGCCCACCCTAGGGGGAGGCTAACTGAAACACGGAAGGAGACAATACCGGAAGGAACC
CGCGCTATGACGGCAATAAAAAGACAGAATAAAACGCACGGTGTTGGGTCGTTTGTTCATAAACGCGGGG
TTCGGTCCCAGGGCTGGCACTCTGTCGATACCCCACCGAGACCCCATTGGGGCCAATACGCCCGCGTTTC
TTCCTTTTCCCCACCCCACCCCCCAAGTTCGGGTGAAGGCCCAGGGCTCGCAGCCAACGTCGGGGCGGCA
GGCCCTGCCATAGCCTCAGGTTACTCATATATACTTTAGATTGATTTAAAACTTCATTTTTAATTTAAAA
GGATCTAGGTGAAGATCCTTTTTGATAATCTCATGACCAAAATCCCTTAACGTGAGTTTTCGTTCCACTG
AGCGTCAGACCCCGTAGAAAAGATCAAAGGATCTTCTTGAGATCCTTTTTTTCTGCGCGTAATCTGCTGC
TTGCAAACAAAAAAACCACCGCTACCAGCGGTGGTTTGTTTGCCGGATCAAGAGCTACCAACTCTTTTTC
CGAAGGTAACTGGCTTCAGCAGAGCGCAGATACCAAATACTGTCCTTCTAGTGTAGCCGTAGTTAGGCCA
CCACTTCAAGAACTCTGTAGCACCGCCTACATACCTCGCTCTGCTAATCCTGTTACCAGTGGCTGCTGCC
AGTGGCGATAAGTCGTGTCTTACCGGGTTGGACTCAAGACGATAGTTACCGGATAAGGCGCAGCGGTCGG
GCTGAACGGGGGGTTCGTGCACACAGCCCAGCTTGGAGCGAACGACCTACACCGAACTGAGATACCTACA
GCGTGAGCTATGAGAAAGCGCCACGCTTCCCGAAGGGAGAAAGGCGGACAGGTATCCGGTAAGCGGCAGG
GTCGGAACAGGAGAGCGCACGAGGGAGCTTCCAGGGGGAAACGCCTGGTATCTTTATAGTCCTGTCGGGT
TTCGCCACCTCTGACTTGAGCGTCGATTTTTGTGATGCTCGTCAGGGGGGCGGAGCCTATGGAAAAACGC
CAGCAACGCGGCCTTTTTACGGTTCCTGGCCTTTTGCTGGCCTTTTGCTCACATGTTCTTTCCTGCGTTA
TCCCCTGATTCTGTGGATAACCGTATTACCGCCATGCAT
