>Addgene plasmid #24580 | pIRES2-eGFP-Ofd1-Myc-S75F | addgene partial sequence | sequence record 30518 | 24580 with CMV-F
AGCAGAGCTGGTTTAGTGAACCGTCAGATCCGCTAGCGCTACCGGACTCAGATCTCGAGCTCAAGCTTCG
AATTATCTGCAGAATTCGCCCTTGACGAGTTAGGGGCTGAATGTTTAGCTCTCTTGCTCCCCTAGGTCCC
CAGAGACAAGCTGGATTCCGAGGTCAAGGGCTCCCTCTCCTCCTGCGCCCCGGCCCGGGCCGAGGAGTCC
GACCGTGGAGGGGCGAGCTCGGGAGGAAAGCAGATGAGGATGGCTCAGTCCAACATGCCCCACAAGTCTG
ATGTGTTGAGTCAAGATGAACTGCGCAAAAAGCTATACCAGACGTTTAAGGATCGGGGTGTACTGGACAC
ACTTCAGACCCAACTCCGAAACCAGCTAATTCATGAATTGATGCATCCTGTATTGAGTGGAGAAGTGAAG
CCGCCATCCATTTCAGTGGAAGGGAGTGCCCTCCTAATAGGGGCTTTTAACTCGCTGGTGGCAGACCACT
TACAAAGATGTGGCTATGAATATTCACTCTCTGTTTTCTTTCCAGAAAGTGGTTTGGCAAAAGAAAAGAT
ATTTACTATGCAGGATCTACTACAACTCATTCGGATTAACCCCTCATCCAGTCTCTATAAATCATTGATT
TCAGGATTTGAT
