>Addgene plasmid #24580 | pIRES2-eGFP-Ofd1-Myc-S75F | addgene partial sequence | sequence record 30519 | 24580 with IRES-R
ACAACGCACACCGGCCTTATTCCAAGCGGCTTCGGCCAGTAACGTTAGGGGGGGGGGAGGGAGAGGGGCG
GATCCACTAGTAACGGCCGCCAGTGTGCTGGAATTCGCCCTTTTACAAGTCCTCTTCAGAAATGAGCTTT
TGCTCCCACATGTCATCTGGTTCTTCATGAGAAAATCCTGGAGAACTTTCATCCTTGTCACTAGGCATCA
TCATGTCCACTAGTGAGCATTCTTTGCCCGATTTTTTGGAGCTCTTATCTGCATTTGATTCTTCCTGTCT
CTGCTGGATAATTTTCATGTATTTTTCTAAAGTATTTTCACAATGAGCTGATTTGTCTTTCTGGTCTTGA
ACACTCTTTTCTAATTCTTCTTCCATCTCCATCTTCAGTGACTCTTCAATCATCCTCCGCTCCTGCTCTA
GTTTTCCCAGCTCTCTTCTTTCCCTCTCTAAAGCTTCTTGCCGTTCATTATGCCTTTGTTCTTCTCTCTG
CCTGCGTTCTTTCATGTGAAGCTCCCATAGCTCCTGTTCGTCTTGTTCTCCAGTTTGGCTCTGAACAGCA
CTTGGGTAGTCGTATGAAATGAGTCTTGAAGACTGAGTAGCCACAGCAAAATCTATTCCAGGCATGTCAC
CAGCAGGGTGGAGTCCTTCTGCTTCAAACTGTTCTGTCTTGTTCCATCTGAAAGGTGGTTCAAATTTCTC
ATCTTTCAAAGATTGCTTGTCCACATTTGAAAGCTCACTTTTATCTTGCGTTTCAGTTTGTCTCTGATAT
AAACAGGCA
